>Addgene plasmid #118242 | pBSV2_P0826-mCherryBb | depositor full sequence | sequence record 223353 | Full Sequence
CCAAAATCCCTTAACGTGAGTTTTCGTTCCACTGAGCGTCAGACCCCGTAGAAAAGATCAAAGGATCTTC
TTGAGATCCTTTTTTTCTGCGCGTAATCTGCTGCTTGCAAACAAAAAAACCACCGCTACCAGCGGTGGTT
TGTTTGCCGGATCAAGAGCTACCAACTCTTTTTCCGAAGGTAACTGGCTTCAGCAGAGCGCAGATACCAA
ATACTGTCCTTCTAGTGTAGCCGTAGTTAGGCCACCACTTCAAGAACTCTGTAGCACCGCCTACATACCT
CGCTCTGCTAATCCTGTTACCAGTGGCTGCTGCCAGTGGCGATAAGTCGTGTCTTACCGGGTTGGACTCA
AGACGATAGTTACCGGATAAGGCGCAGCGGTCGGGCTGAACGGGGGGTTCGTGCACACAGCCCAGCTTGG
AGCGAACGACCTACACCGAACTGAGATACCTACAGCGTGAGCTATGAGAAAGCGCCACGCTTCCCGAAGG
GAGAAAGGCGGACAGGTATCCGGTAAGCGGCAGGGTCGGAACAGGAGAGCGCACGAGGGAGCTTCCAGGG
GGAAACGCCTGGTATCTTTATAGTCCTGTCGGGTTTCGCCACCTCTGACTTGAGCGTCGATTTTTGTGAT
GCTCGTCAGGGGGGCGGAGCCTATGGAAAAACGCCAGCAACGCGGCCTTTTTACGGTTCCTGGGCTTTTG
CTGGCCTTTTGCTCACATGTTCTTTCCTGCACTAGATCCCCGGCAAGTTCATCCTTAGGGTTTCCATATC
TCTTAAAAAGTCAATTTCTGCTTGATTAATTTCTTGTGGATTATTGTTTTTGCGGTTTTTCATTTTTTAT
CTCCTTGAGTATTGAATTTTTTCTTATATATAAATATATAGCAAAAACTATTTTTGCCAACTTTTTTACA
AAAAATTTTTTATTAAAACACTTAGGGCTTTGCTAAATTCTCTTTTAAAAGAACTTAGTAAAGCCCTATG
GATTTAAGAACTGATTATACTTACGTAGTAAAAATACTACAGATATTAATAGTATAGACCATATCAAAAT
CATAATCAATTTATATTTATCTAAAATTGTAGTCCATACAAAATACAAAAAAATTAGGTTTTTCTAAATT
CTATTTTAAAAGAACTTAGTAACACCTAATCTCTAAATTACTTACAAAATTCTAAAATTAGATTTTTAGT
TCTTCATATTTCTTTAAAAGTTTTTTAAGAAAATCTTTTTGATTTTCAAAAATTTCATGCATCATAAAAC
TAGTAAATTTGGATTTTTTTTTGTAAAAATCATAACTTTCTTGGGTTTTAAGTTGAAATCTTAATGGTTT
TATTGGATTTTGCCTAGATTTTTTTAACGCCGGACTTTCTTTATCTTTTATAAAATTATAAGAATTTTTA
ATACCATTTTCTATTAAATAATCTTCTTTTATAAGCCCCTCTTGCAGTGCAGTTGCTAATCTTAAATACT
TATACGCTTGAGTTTTTGCTACATCAAAGTCTTTTATAAAATCAAGAAAAGTTTTATAACCATCAAATTT
ATAATATTGATTATCTTTTATTTCTTTTAAAATTTTAATATTTTCCACCCTGTGGAATATTTCTTTTTTG
AAATTGTCATTTAACTTTTCCTTTAGTGTCTTGTAATAAGAAATTTTACTTTCATTAATCATTAAATTTT
GTTCAACATAAGTATCTATCTTTTTTGTTAAAACTTTAACAACACGTTTTTTTTCCATAAAAATTTTCCT
TTATTTTTGCAACATTTTCCTTAATTGATATAATTGTTACTATTTTAGATTTTTTAATATCCACTTAAGA
ATTAATCCCTCACTAGAATATTTTTTATTATAGAATTCATATACATGTTTTTCTAAATCTATAAATTTAT
CAACAATTGCTTTATTATAGGGTGTATCTATCTTTTCTTTTCTTAATAATCGTCTCATATTCTTTAAATA
ACAACAAACACTGCCGGTTTTAAACCTAAATTCTATGTAATATATTTTTGAAAAAGTATATACATTTTCA
ACCCCGTTTATTTCATACTTTACAAAAACATTATTTATTGGTTTTCTATAACCATAGTAAATGCCTAAAA
ATTTGTCCCCGTCTTTCATAGGATATAGATAAAGTTTTTGAATCTCTGATTTATCTAATAATTTTTCAAA
AAAAATTATACACCGCTTTTGTTTGTTACTAACTACTCTATGCAATGCCTTTAATATTTTTGTGTGATAT
ATATTTTTATCACCTTTTTTTTCTTTCAGCAGGAAGATACTTTCTTTTGGAAATTTAATTTTTTGTTCAT
TTATTCTTGCAGCCTTAAGTCCGATTTTCATATTTAATCCTTATATAGCCTTTCTATTTAATTCTTTTAA
ACTCAATAAACTTTTTTGGTTTTTCATTAGTTCTAATAATTCGCAATAATATGTGCAAAACACTTTATTG
TATTCTATTTTCTTTTGGTTATTCAAATATTCTTTTATAATTGGCTTTAGAAGTTCAATATTTACTTCTT
TTTTTAGTTGTTCAATAAGGATATTGAAAATGTTTGTTTTTAAATCTTGATAATTTTGTTGAGAATTTTC
TTTTTTTCTTTCAATTGACTTCTCTAATTTACGCTTTATATTGTTTAAATCGCTATATTTATGACTTTCA
ATAATAAAATGAGGCTTAAATTTGTAATTTTCGTATATTTTTTGGAAACTTGTTTCTAATTGTTTAGAAT
TATATTCATTTTTTTCAAATTCTTTTTGAGTGTTGCATAGAATTTCCTTTAATTTTTCTTGTTTTTCTTT
CATACAAGATTTAGTAAAATGTATATTTTTATTTTTTAGTAATTTAATTTCTATTATTTTTATGATTTTA
AGTATTTTGATTATATTATCTTTATCAATATTTAAATTGAATAAAATTGTAAGAAAAATTGAAAGAATTT
TTTTACATAAAAAGTTACATTTATTGAAGTAATTTCTTACTTGATACTTTTCTATTTCATTAATCTTTCT
TTCTTCTTTTATATTATTTTTATTATTTAAACACTCCTTTAAATCTACACTCCCATTTTTAGTAAATCTA
TCTTTAAGGCCCCTTGAAACTCTATTTTGAAATCTTAAATCTTTTTTTTCTTGAAAGTATTTATAGATTT
TTTGGTAACATTCTTTTTTTGAAAAATTAAGTTGATAGTATATTTCGGTCCCCAAATTTACCCCTAAGTG
TTTGTGATAATTAGTTGTGACTTTAAATTCTTTTTCTAATTTGTAAAGGTAATTTTGCAGTGTTTTTAGT
TTAACGGGTGTTTGACTATTTCTTTTAAGGTTTTCATTAAAGTAATAGAGTATGTTTTTTTGTGTGTATT
TCTTATATGTTTTATTTATGTACGCTAGTGTTGAGATAAGAACTACTAATTTATACTGTAATTTATTGTA
GCAAGTTGTGGTTTTACTGGTTTTGTTTATATTAGATAAGTTTTCCATTTATAGCTCCTTGAATACCGGA
TTTTTTATCTATAAAGTATATATATCACAATTTTGATTTAAAAGTAAATTCTTTTTTTAAAAATACAAAA
ATTTTTTATAAATTATATAGACCATGATATTGTATTAATACTAATTGATTTTAATTTAAGGTTGAACTAA
AATAAACATAGTTTTGTAGAAAATAATTTTTCATTATTTTGCTACTTGATATTGGATCGTAAAAATATTA
GGGCTTTACAAAGTTCTTTTAAAAGAGAATTTAGTAAAGCCCTAAGTCTTTTAATAAAAAATTTTTTGTA
AAAAAGTTGGCAAAAATAGTTTTTGCTATATATTTATATATAAGAAAAAATTCAATACTCAAGGAGATAA
AAAATGGAAAACTTAAACAATAATCCACAAAAAATTAATCAAATAAATAAGCAAACTAATTTTATTGGTT
TTGAAAATTTTATAGAACTTGATAATCAAGTTAATCAAACTAAAGAAAAAAGTAAATTAAGTAAGATAGG
TAAGAAATTACCCGGAATAAGCAGTCAAGTCTAGTCTAGTGCGGCCGCGCCCAATACGCAAACCGCCTCT
CCCCGCGCGTTGGCCGATTCATTAATGCAGCTGGCACGACAGGTTTCCCGACTGGAAAGCGGGCAGTGAG
CGCAACGCAATTAATGTGAGTTAGCTCACTCATTAGGCACCCCAGGCTTTACACTTTATGCTTCCGGCTC
GTATGTTGTGTGGAATTGTGAGCGGATAACAATTTCACACAGGAAACAGCTATGACATGATTACGAATTC
GAGCTCGGCAATAGAAGAATCTATAGAAAGCATAAAAAGCCTTATAGAAAACAAAGAATACATACAAAAG
TTACATTTTATAAAAAAATTAATAAATAAGGTTTACAAAAAATTAAATTACTTTTTTTAAAAACTAAACT
TTGAAAGCCTTGTTATAATATAAAATATAATAATCAAATATTATTCAAAGTTAACAGCAATGAAGTTTAT
AATAAATTGGATCCAGGAGGTTCATGGTTAGTAAAGGTGAAGAAGATAATATGGCTATTATTAAAGAATT
TATGAGATTTAAAGTTCACATGGAAGGTAGTGTTAATGGTCATGAATTTGAAATTGAAGGTGAAGGTGAA
GGTAGACCTTATGAAGGTACTCAAACTGCTAAATTAAAAGTTACTAAAGGTGGTCCTTTACCTTTTGCTT
GGGATATTTTAAGTCCTCAATTTATGTATGGTAGTAAAGCATACGTTAAACATCCTGCTGATATTCCTGA
TTATTTAAAATTAAGTTTTCCTGAAGGTTTTAAATGGGAAAGAGTTATGAATTTTGAAGATGGTGGTGTT
GTTACTGTTACTCAAGATAGTAGTTTACAAGATGGTGAATTTATTTATAAAGTTAAATTAAGAGGTACTA
ATTTTCCTAGTGATGGTCCTGTTATGCAAAAAAAAACTATGGGTTGGGAAGCTAGTAGTGAAAGAATGTA
TCCTGAAGATGGTGCTTTAAAAGGTGAAATTAAACAAAGATTAAAATTAAAAGATGGTGGTCATTATGAT
GCTGAAGTTAAAACTACTTATAAAGCTAAAAAACCTGTTCAATTACCTGGTGCTTATAATGTTAATATTA
AATTAGATATTACTTCGCATAATGAAGATTATACTATTGTTGAACAATATGAAAGAGCTGAAGGTAGACA
TAGTACAGGTGGTATGGATGAATTATATAAATAAGCTTGGCACTGGCCGTCGTTTTACAACGTCGTGACT
GGGAAAACCCTGGCGTTACCCAACTTAATCGCCTTGCAGCACATCCCCCTTTCGCCAGCTGGCGTAATAG
CGAAGAGGCCCGCACCGATCGCCCTTCCCAACAGTTGCGCAGCCTGAATGGCGAATGGCGCGGCCGCCCT
AGGTTAATACCCGAGCTTCAAGGAAGATTTCCTATTAAGGTTGAACTTAAGAGCTTAAGCATAGACGATT
TGAAAAAAATTTTAAAACAAACAAAAAATTCTTTAATAAAACAATATGTTGCGATGTTTAAGGTTTATGA
TTTAGATTTAAAGTTTAGTGAGGAAGCTATAGATAGAATTGCAGAGCTTACTTTTAATATGAATCTTGAG
AGTGAAAATCTTGGTGCCAGAAGACTTCACGGTGTTATGGAAATAGTGCTTGCAGATCTTTTTTTTGAAG
TGCCTGGCAGTAAGTTGAAAAAATTTGAAATAAACTTGGACTATGTTAATAAAAAAATACAAATTAACGA
ACAAAAAGATTTGAATTATTATATAATTTAGTTAAAAGCAATTTTAAATGAGGGAGGTTTCCATATGGGC
CATATTCAACGGGAAACGTCGAGGCCGCGATTAAATTCCAACATGGATGCTGATTTATATGGGTATAAAT
GGGCTCGCGATAATGTCGGGCAATCAGGTGCGACAATCTATCGCTTGTATGGGAAGCCCGATGCGCCAGA
GTTGTTTCTGAAACATGGCAAAGGTAGCGTTGCCAATGATGTTACAGATGAGATGGTCAGACTAAACTGG
CTGACGGAATTTATGCCTCTTCCGACCATCAAGCATTTTATCCGTACTCCTGATGATGCATGGTTACTCA
CCACTGCGATCCCCGGAAAAACAGCATTCCAGGTATTAGAAGAATATCCTGATTCAGGTGAAAATATTGT
TGATGCGCTGGCAGTGTTCCTGCGCCGGTTGCATTCGATTCCTGTTTGTAATTGTCCTTTTAACAGCGAT
CGCGTATTTCGTCTCGCTCAGGCGCAATCACGAATGAATAACGGTTTGGTTGATGCGAGTGATTTTGATG
ACGAGCGTAATGGCTGGCCTGTTGAACAAGTCTGGAAAGAAATGCATAAACTTTTGCCATTCTCACCGGA
TTCAGTCGTCACTCATGGTGATTTCTCACTTGATAACCTTATTTTTGACGAGGGGAAATTAATAGGTTGT
ATTGATGTTGGACGAGTCGGAATCGCAGACCGATACCAGGATCTTGCCATCCTATGGAACTGCCTCGGTG
AGTTTTCTCCTTCATTACAGAAACGGCTTTTTCAAAAATATGGTATTGATAATCCTGATATGAATAAATT
GCAGTTTCATTTGATGCTCGATGAGTTTTTCTAATCAGACTCGAGTGGCCGAGGAGCAGGACTGACACGT
GCTAAAACTTCATTTTTAATTTAAAAGGATCTAGGTGAAGATCCTTTTTGATAATCTCATGA
Features (pLannotate 1.2.2; 12 found; start..end, strand, type, name):
     71..659     +  rep_origin     ori: high-copy-number ColE1/pMB1/pBR322/pUC origin of replication
   1626..1642    -  promoter       ADH1 promoter (fragment): S. cerevisiae ADH1; promoter for alcohol dehydrogenase 1
   4037..4129    +  CDS            lacI (fragment): lac repressor; lacI; The lac repressor binds to the lac operator to inhibit transcription in E. coli. This inhibition can be relieved by adding lactose or isopropyl-β-D-thiogalactopyranoside (IPTG).
   4142..4163    +  protein_bind   CAP binding site: CAP binding activates transcription in the presence of cAMP. E. coli catabolite activator protein
   4178..4208    +  promoter       lac promoter: promoter for the E. coli lac operon
   4216..4232    +  protein_bind   lac operator: The lac repressor binds to the lac operator to inhibit transcription in E. coli. This inhibition can be relieved by adding lactose or isopropyl-β-D-thiogalactopyranoside (IPTG). lac repressor encoded by lacI
   4278..4397    +  CDS            hrpA (fragment): HRPA_BORBU - Experimental evidence at protein level: Swiss-Prot protein existence level 1. Has RNA-stimulated ATPase activity and RNA helicase activity (PubMed:24367266). Involved in global regulation of gene expression (PubMed:21814569). Could be involved in RNA processing and post- transcriptional gene regulation (PubMed:24367266). Essential for both tick transmission and mouse infection (PubMed:24367266). From Borrelia burgdorferi (strain ATCC 35210 / B31 / CIP 102532 / DSM 4680).
   4504..5211    +  CDS            mCherry: mCherry is a basic (constitutively fluorescent) red fluorescent protein published in 2004, derived from Discosoma sp.. It is reported to be a very rapidly-maturing monomer with low acid sensitivity.
   5221..5375    +  CDS            lacZα (fragment): LacZα fragment of β-galactosidase; lacZ fragment
   5394..5768    +  CDS            hslU (fragment): HSLU_BORBU - Protein inferred from homology: Swiss-Prot protein existence level 3. ATPase subunit of a proteasome-like degradation complex; this subunit has chaperone activity. The binding of ATP and its subsequent hydrolysis by HslU are essential for unfolding of protein substrates subsequently hydrolyzed by HslV. HslU recognizes the N-terminal part of its protein substrates and unfolds these before they are guided to HslV for hydrolysis. From Borrelia burgdorferi (strain ATCC 35210 / B31 / CIP 102532 / DSM 4680).
   5809..6614    +  CDS            KanR (fragment): aminoglycoside phosphotransferase; aph(3')-Ia; confers resistance to kanamycin in bacteria or G418 (Geneticin®) in eukaryotes
   6625..6645    +  CDS            BleoR (fragment): antibiotic-binding protein; Sh ble from Streptoalloteichus hindustanus; confers resistance to bleomycin, phleomycin, and Zeocin™
