>Addgene plasmid #118242 | pBSV2_P0826-mCherryBb | addgene full sequence | sequence record 227343 | Addgene NGS Result
TTGTGAGCGGATAACAATTTCACACAGGAAACAGCTATGACATGATTACGAATTCGAGCTCGGCAATAGA
AGAATCTATAGAAAGCATAAAAAGCCTTATAGAAAACAAAGAATACATACAAAAGTTACATTTTATAAAA
AAATTAATAAATAAGGTTTACAAAAAATTAAATTACTTTTTTTAAAAACTAAACTTTGAAAGCCTTGTTA
TAATATAAAATATAATAATCAAATATTATTCAAAGTTAACAGCAATGAAGTTTATAATAAATTGGATCCA
GGAGGTTCATGGTTAGTAAAGGTGAAGAAGATAATATGGCTATTATTAAAGAATTTATGAGATTTAAAGT
TCACATGGAAGGTAGTGTTAATGGTCATGAATTTGAAATTGAAGGTGAAGGTGAAGGTAGACCTTATGAA
GGTACTCAAACTGCTAAATTAAAAGTTACTAAAGGTGGTCCTTTACCTTTTGCTTGGGATATTTTAAGTC
CTCAATTTATGTATGGTAGTAAAGCATACGTTAAACATCCTGCTGATATTCCTGATTATTTAAAATTAAG
TTTTCCTGAAGGTTTTAAATGGGAAAGAGTTATGAATTTTGAAGATGGTGGTGTTGTTACTGTTACTCAA
GATAGTAGTTTACAAGATGGTGAATTTATTTATAAAGTTAAATTAAGAGGTACTAATTTTCCTAGTGATG
GTCCTGTTATGCAAAAAAAAACTATGGGTTGGGAAGCTAGTAGTGAAAGAATGTATCCTGAAGATGGTGC
TTTAAAAGGTGAAATTAAACAAAGATTAAAATTAAAAGATGGTGGTCATTATGATGCTGAAGTTAAAACT
ACTTATAAAGCTAAAAAACCTGTTCAATTACCTGGTGCTTATAATGTTAATATTAAATTAGATATTACTT
CGCATAATGAAGATTATACTATTGTTGAACAATATGAAAGAGCTGAAGGTAGACATAGTACAGGTGGTAT
GGATGAATTATATAAATAAGCTTGGCACTGGCCGTCGTTTTACAACGTCGTGACTGGGAAAACCCTGGCG
TTACCCAACTTAATCGCCTTGCAGCACATCCCCCTTTCGCCAGCTGGCGTAATAGCGAAGAGGCCCGCAC
CGATCGCCCTTCCCAACAGTTGCGCAGCCTGAATGGCGAATGGCGCGGCCGCCCTAGGTTAATACCCGAG
CTTCAAGGAAGATTTCCTATTAAGGTTGAACTTAAGAGCTTAAGCATAGACGATTTGAAAAAAATTTTAA
AACAAACAAAAAATTCTTTAATAAAACAATATGTTGCGATGTTTAAGGTTTATGATTTAGATTTAAAGTT
TAGTGAGGAAGCTATAGATAGAATTGCAGAGCTTACTTTTAATATGAATCTTGAGAGTGAAAATCTTGGT
GCCAGAAGACTTCACGGTGTTATGGAAATAGTGCTTGCAGATCTTTTTTTTGAAGTGCCTGGCAGTAAGT
TGAAAAAATTTGAAATAAACTTGGACTATGTTAATAAAAAAATACAAATTAACGAACAAAAAGATTTGAA
TTATTATATAATTTAGTTAAAAGCAATTTTAAATGAGGGAGGTTTCCATATGGGCCATATTCAACGGGAA
ACGTCGAGGCCGCGATTAAATTCCAACATGGATGCTGATTTATATGGGTATAAATGGGCTCGCGATAATG
TCGGGCAATCAGGTGCGACAATCTATCGCTTGTATGGGAAGCCCGATGCGCCAGAGTTGTTTCTGAAACA
TGGCAAAGGTAGCGTTGCCAATGATGTTACAGATGAGATGGTCAGACTAAACTGGCTGACGGAATTTATG
CCTCTTCCGACCATCAAGCATTTTATCCGTACTCCTGATGATGCATGGTTACTCACCACTGCGATCCCCG
GAAAAACAGCATTCCAGGTATTAGAAGAATATCCTGATTCAGGTGAAAATATTGTTGATGCGCTGGCAGT
GTTCCTGCGCCGGTTGCATTCGATTCCTGTTTGTAATTGTCCTTTTAACAGCGATCGCGTATTTCGTCTC
GCTCAGGCGCAATCACGAATGAATAACGGTTTGGTTGATGCGAGTGATTTTGATGACGAGCGTAATGGCT
GGCCTGTTGAACAAGTCTGGAAAGAAATGCATAAACTTTTGCCATTCTCACCGGATTCAGTCGTCACTCA
TGGTGATTTCTCACTTGATAACCTTATTTTTGACGAGGGGAAATTAATAGGTTGTATTGATGTTGGACGA
GTCGGAATCGCAGACCGATACCAGGATCTTGCCATCCTATGGAACTGCCTCGGTGAGTTTTCTCCTTCAT
TACAGAAACGGCTTTTTCAAAAATATGGTATTGATAATCCTGATATGAATAAATTGCAGTTTCATTTGAT
GCTCGATGAGTTTTTCTAATCAGACTCGAGTGGCCGAGGAGCAGGACTGACACGTGCTAAAACTTCATTT
TTAATTTAAAAGGATCTAGGTGAAGATCCTTTTTGATAATCTCATGACCAAAATCCCTTAACGTGAGTTT
TCGTTCCACTGAGCGTCAGACCCCGTAGAAAAGATCAAAGGATCTTCTTGAGATCCTTTTTTTCTGCGCG
TAATCTGCTGCTTGCAAACAAAAAAACCACCGCTACCAGCGGTGGTTTGTTTGCCGGATCAAGAGCTACC
AACTCTTTTTTCGAAGGTAACTGGCTTCAGCAGAGCGCAGATACCAAATACTGTTCTTCTAGTGTAGCCG
TAGTTAGGCCACCACTTCAAGAACTCTGTAGCACCGCCTACATACCTCGCTCTGCTAATCCTGTTACCAG
TGGCTGCTGCCAGTGGCGATAAGTCGTGTCTTACCGGGTTGGACTCAAGACGATAGTTACCGGATAAGGC
GCAGCGGTCGGGCTGAACGGGGGGTTCGTGCACACAGCCCAGCTTGGAGCGAACGACCTACACCGAACTG
AGATACCTACAGCGTGAGCTATGAGAAAGCGCCACGCTTCCCGAAGGGAGAAAGGCGGACAGGTATCCGG
TAAGCGGCAGGGTCGGAACAGGAGAGCGCACGAGGGAGCTTCCAGGGGGAAACGCCTGGTATCTTTATAG
TCCTGTCGGGTTTCGCCACCTCTGACTTGAGCGTCGATTTTTGTGATGCTCGTCAGGGGGGCGGAGCCTA
TGGAAAAACGCCAGCAACGCGGCCTTTTTACGGTTCCTGGCCTTTTGCTGGCCTTTTGCTCACATGTTCT
TTCCTGCACTAGATCCCCGGCAAGTTCATCCTTAGGGTTTTCATATCTCTTAAAAAGTCAATTTCTGCTT
GATTAATTTCTTGTGGATTATTGTTTTTGCGGTTTTTCATTTTTTATCTCCTTGAGTATTGAATTTTTTC
TTATATATAAATATATAGCAAAAACTATTTTTGCCAACTTTTTTACAAAAAATTTTTTATTAAAACACTT
AGGGCTTTGCTAAATTCTCTTTTAAAAGAACTTAGTAAAGCCCTATGGATTTAAGAACTGATTATACTTA
CGTAGTAAAATACTACAGATATTAATAGTATAGACCATATCAAAATCATAATCAATTTATATTTATCTAA
AATTGTAGTCCATACAAAATACAAAAAAATTAGGTTTTTCTAAATTCTATTTTAAAAGAACTTAGTAACA
CCTAATCTCTAAATTACTTACAAAATTCTAAAATTAGATTTTTAGTTCTTCATATTTCTTTAAAAGTTTT
TTAAGAAAATCTTTTTGATTTTCAAAAATTTCATGCATCATAAAACTAGTAAATTTGGATTTTTTTTTGT
AAAAATCATAACTTTCTTGGGTTTTAAGTTGAAATCTTAATGGTTTTATTGGATTTTGCCTAGATTTTTT
TAACGCCGGACTTTCTTTATCTTTTATAAAATTATAAGAATTTTTAATACCATTTTCTATTAAATAATCT
TCTTTTATAAGCCCCTCTTGCAGTGCAGTTGCTAATCTTAAATACTTATACGCTTGAGTTTTTGCTACAT
CAAAGTCTTTTATAAAATCAAGAAAAGTTTTATAACCATCAAATTTATAATATTGATTATCTTTTATTTC
TTTTAAAATTTTAATATTTTCCACCCTGTGGAATATTTCTTTTTTGAAATTGTCATTTAACTTTTCCTTT
AGTGTCTTGTAATAAGAAATTTTACTTTCATTAATCATTAAATTTTGTTCAACATAAGTATCTATCTTTT
TTGTTAAAACTTTAACAACACGTTTTTTTTCCATAAAAATTTTCCTTTATTTTTGCAACATTTTCCTTAA
TTGATATAATTGTTACTATTTTAGATTTTTTAATATCCACTTAAGAATTAATCCCTCACTAGAATATTTT
TTATTATAGAATTCATATACATGTTTTTCTAAATCTATAAATTTATCAACAATTGCTTTATTATAGGGTG
TATCTATCTTTTCTTTTCTTAATAATCGTCTCGTATTCTTTAAATAACAACAAACACTGCCGGTTTTAAA
CCTAAATTCTATGTAATATATTTTTGAAAAAGTATATACATTTTCAACCCCGTTTATTTCATACTTTACA
AAAACATTATTTATTGGTTTTCTATAACCATAGTAAATGCCTAAAAATTTGTCCCCGTCTTTCATAGGAT
ATAGATAAAGTTTTTGAATCTCTGATTTATCTAATAATTTTTCAAAAAAAATTATACACCGCTTTTGTTT
GTTACTAACTACTCTATGCAATGCCTTTAATATTTTTGTGTGATATATATTTTTATCACCTTTTTTTTCT
TTCAGCAGGAAGATACTTTCTTTTGGAAATTTAATTTTTTGTTCATTTATTCTTGCAGCCTTAAGTCCGA
TTTTCATATTTAATCCTTATATAGCCTTTCTATTTAATTCTTTTAAACTCAATAAACTTTTTTGGTTTTT
CATTAGTTCTAATAATTCGCAATAATATGTGCAAAACACTTTATTGTATTCTATTTTCTTTTGGTTATTC
AAATATTCTTTTATAATTGGCTTTAGAAGTTCAATATTTACTTCTTTTTTTAGTTGTTCAATAAGGATAT
TGAAAATGTTTGTTTTTAAATCTTGATAATTTTGTTGAGAATTTTCTTTTTTTCTTTCAATTGACTTCTC
TAATTTACGCTTTATATTGTTTAAATCGCTATATTTATGACTTTCAATAATAAAATGAGGCTTAAATTTG
TAATTTTCGTATATTTTTTGGAAACTTGTTTCTAATTGTTTAGAATTATATTCATTTTTTTCAAATTCTT
TTTGAGTGTTGCATAGAATTTCCTTTAATTTTTCTTGTTTTTCTTTCATACAAGATTTAGTAAAATGTAT
ATTTTTATTTTTTAGTAATTTAATTTCTATTATTTTTATGATTTTAAGTATTTTGATTATATTATCTTTA
TCAATATTTAAATTGAATAAAATTGTAAGAAAAATTGAAAGAATTTTTTTACATAAAAAGTTACATTTAT
TGAAGTAATTTCTTACTTGATACTTTTCTATTTCATTAATCTTTCTTTCTTCTTTTATATTATTTTTATT
ATTTAAACACTCCTTTAAATCTACACTCCCATTTTTAGTAAATCTATCTTTAAGGCCCCTTGAAACTCTA
TTTTGAAATCTTAAATCTTTTTTTTCTTGAAAGTATTTATAGATTTTTTGGTAACATTCTTTTTTTGAAA
AATTAAGTTGATAGTATATTTCGGTCCCCAAATTTACCCCTAAGTGTTTGTGATAATTAGTTGTGACTTT
AAATTCTTTTTCTAATTTGTAAAGGTAATTTTGCAGTGTTTTTAGTTTAACGGGTGTTTGACTATTTCTT
TTAAGGTTTTCATTAAAGTAATAGAGTATGTTTTTTTGTGTGTATTTCTTATATGTTTTATTTATGTACG
CTAGTGTTGAGATAAGGACTACTAATTTATACTGTAATTTATTGTAGCAAGTTGTGGTTTTACTGGTTTT
GTTTATATTAGATAAGTTTTCCATTTATAGCTCCTTGAATACCGGATTTTTTATCTATAAAGTATATATA
TCACAATTTTGATTTAAAAGTAAATTCTTTTTTTAAAAATACAAAAATTTTTTATAAATTATATAGACCA
TGATATTGTATTAATACTAATTGATTTTAATTTAAGGTTGAACTAAAATAAACATAGTTTTGTAGAAAAT
AATTTTTCATTATTTTGCTACTTGATATTGGATCGTAAAAATATTAGGGCTTTACAAAGTTCTTTTAAAA
GAGAATTTAGTAAAGCCCTAAGTCTTTTAATAAAAAATTTTTTGTAAAAAAGTTGGCAAAAATAGTTTTT
GCTATATATTTATATATAAGAAAAAATTCAATACTCAAGGAGATAAAAAATGGAAAACTTAAACAATAAT
CCACAAAAAATTAATCAAATAAATAAGCAAACTAATTTTATTGGTTTTGAAAATTTTATAGAACTTGATA
ATCAAGTTAATCAAACTAAAGAAAAAAGTAAATTAAGTAAGATAGGTAAGAAATTACCCGGAATAAGCAG
TCAAGTCTAGTGCGGCCGCGCCCAATACGCAAACCGCCTCTCCCCGCGCGTTGGCCGATTCATTAATGCA
GCTGGCACGACAGGTTTCCCGACTGGAAAGCGGGCAGTGAGCGCAACGCAATTAATGTGAGTTAGCTCAC
TCATTAGGCACCCCAGGCTTTACACTTTATGCTTCCGGCTCGTATGTTGTGTGGAA
Features (pLannotate 1.2.2; 12 found; start..end, strand, type, name):
      1..17      +  protein_bind   lac operator: The lac repressor binds to the lac operator to inhibit transcription in E. coli. This inhibition can be relieved by adding lactose or isopropyl-β-D-thiogalactopyranoside (IPTG). lac repressor encoded by lacI
     63..182     +  CDS            hrpA (fragment): HRPA_BORBU - Experimental evidence at protein level: Swiss-Prot protein existence level 1. Has RNA-stimulated ATPase activity and RNA helicase activity (PubMed:24367266). Involved in global regulation of gene expression (PubMed:21814569). Could be involved in RNA processing and post- transcriptional gene regulation (PubMed:24367266). Essential for both tick transmission and mouse infection (PubMed:24367266). From Borrelia burgdorferi (strain ATCC 35210 / B31 / CIP 102532 / DSM 4680).
    289..996     +  CDS            mCherry: mCherry is a basic (constitutively fluorescent) red fluorescent protein published in 2004, derived from Discosoma sp.. It is reported to be a very rapidly-maturing monomer with low acid sensitivity.
   1006..1160    +  CDS            lacZα (fragment): LacZα fragment of β-galactosidase; lacZ fragment
   1179..1553    +  CDS            hslU (fragment): HSLU_BORBU - Protein inferred from homology: Swiss-Prot protein existence level 3. ATPase subunit of a proteasome-like degradation complex; this subunit has chaperone activity. The binding of ATP and its subsequent hydrolysis by HslU are essential for unfolding of protein substrates subsequently hydrolyzed by HslV. HslU recognizes the N-terminal part of its protein substrates and unfolds these before they are guided to HslV for hydrolysis. From Borrelia burgdorferi (strain ATCC 35210 / B31 / CIP 102532 / DSM 4680).
   1594..2399    +  CDS            KanR (fragment): aminoglycoside phosphotransferase; aph(3')-Ia; confers resistance to kanamycin in bacteria or G418 (Geneticin®) in eukaryotes
   2410..2430    +  CDS            BleoR (fragment): antibiotic-binding protein; Sh ble from Streptoalloteichus hindustanus; confers resistance to bleomycin, phleomycin, and Zeocin™
   2568..3156    +  rep_origin     ori: high-copy-number ColE1/pMB1/pBR322/pUC origin of replication
   4122..4138    -  promoter       ADH1 promoter (fragment): S. cerevisiae ADH1; promoter for alcohol dehydrogenase 1
   6528..6620    +  CDS            lacI (fragment): lac repressor; lacI; The lac repressor binds to the lac operator to inhibit transcription in E. coli. This inhibition can be relieved by adding lactose or isopropyl-β-D-thiogalactopyranoside (IPTG).
   6633..6654    +  protein_bind   CAP binding site: CAP binding activates transcription in the presence of cAMP. E. coli catabolite activator protein
   6669..6699    +  promoter       lac promoter: promoter for the E. coli lac operon
