[The description below was written by a language model from this plasmid's Addgene catalogue record and pLannotate feature annotations shown in this document.]
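Description:
pBSV2_P0826-mCherryBb is a kanamycin-resistant shuttle vector for Escherichia coli and the Lyme disease spirochete Borrelia burgdorferi, built on the pBSV2_2 backbone and catalogued as a bacterial expression plasmid of about 6.7 kb. In E. coli it replicates from a high-copy ColE1/pUC-type origin and is selected through an aph(3')-Ia aminoglycoside phosphotransferase (KanR) gene. A fragment matching B. burgdorferi hslU lies immediately upstream of KanR. This may be Borrelia-derived sequence that supplies the promoter for the marker, but the record does not say so. A stretch of more than 3 kb between the origin and the lac region carries no meaningful annotation. It presumably holds the Borrelia replication functions expected of a shuttle vector, though the record does not identify them. The tiny ADH1 promoter, BleoR and lacI matches are very short and are probably incidental or backbone remnants.

The payload sits within a lacZα-type cloning region, flanked by the lac promoter/operator and CAP site on one side and a residual lacZα fragment on the other, with M13 primer sites for sequencing. It consists of the promoter of the B. burgdorferi gene bb0826 driving mCherry, a rapidly maturing monomeric red fluorescent protein. The "Bb" suffix suggests a Borrelia-adapted coding version, but this is not stated explicitly. The short hrpA fragment annotated just upstream of mCherry probably reflects genomic sequence carried along with the promoter region.

The plasmid belongs to a published toolkit of fluorescent proteins, promoters and selectable markers for B. burgdorferi, where it can be used to label spirochetes red or to report bb0826 promoter strength. The depositor and sequencing-derived records differ by a few nucleotides and in start position but show the same features.
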