Addgene plasmid #118242: pBSV2_P0826-mCherryBb
Purpose: Kanamycin-resistant E.coli/B. burgdorferi shuttle vector; Encodes bb0826 promoter driven mCherry
Depositing lab: Christine Jacobs-Wagner. Depositing organization: Yale University. Publication: Fluorescent Proteins, Promoters, and Selectable Markers for Applications in the Lyme Disease Spirochete Borrelia burgdorferi. Takacs CN, Kloos ZA, Scott M, Rosa PA, Jacobs-Wagner C. Appl Environ Microbiol. 2018 Oct 12. pii: AEM.01824-18. doi: 10.1128/AEM.01824-18. PubMed 30315081.
Backbone
  Vector backbone: pBSV2_2
  Vector type: Bacterial Expression
Growth in bacteria
  Bacterial resistance: Kanamycin, 50 μg/mL
  Growth temperature: 30°C
  Growth strain: DH5alpha
  Copy number: High Copy
Gene/Insert
  Gene/Insert name: bb0826 promoter driven mCherry
  Species: Synthetic
  Cloning method: Restriction Enzyme; 5′ cloning site Unknown (unknown if destroyed)
  Sequencing primers: 5′ M13R; 3′ M13F(-21)
Terms and licenses: Academic/Nonprofit Terms; Industry Terms: Not Available to Industry
Depositor comments: Please visit https://www.biorxiv.org/content/early/2018/09/21/363390 for bioRxiv preprint.
How to cite: pBSV2_P0826-mCherryBb was a gift from Christine Jacobs-Wagner (Addgene plasmid # 118242 ; http://n2t.net/addgene:118242 ; RRID:Addgene_118242)
